>Addgene plasmid #70654 | lentiCRISPR - C9orf114 sgRNA 2 | addgene partial sequence | sequence record 128367 | hU6-F 5'-GAGGGCCTATTTCCCATGATT-3'
GGCTGTTAGAGAGATAATTAGAATTAATTTGACTGTAAACACAAAGATATTAGTACAAAATACGTGACGT
AGAAAGTAATAATTTCTTGGGTAGTTTGCAGTTTTAAAATTATGTTTTAAAATGGACTATCATATGCTTA
CCGTAACTTGAAAGTATTTCGATTTCTTGGCTTTATATATCTTGTGGAAAGGACGAAACACCGCAGGCGG
GCTCACCTCCGTGGTTTTAGAGCTAGAAATAGCAAGTTAAAATAAGGCTAGTCCGTTATCAACTTGAAAA
AGTGGCACCGAGTCGGTGCTTTTTTGAATTCTAGATCTTGAGACAAATGGCAGTATTCATCCACAATTTT
AAAAGAAAAGGGGGGATTGGGGGGTACAGTGCAGGGGAAAGAATAGTAGACATAATAGCAACAGACATAC
AAACTAAAGAATTACAAAAACAAATTACAAAAATTCAAAATTTTCGGGTTTATTACAGGGACAGCAGAGA
TCCACTTTGGCGCCGGCTCGAGTGGCTCCGGTGCCCGTCAGTGGGCAGAGCGCACATCGCCCACAGTCCC
CGAGAAGTTGGGGGGAGGGGTCGGCAATTGAACCGGTGCCTAGAGAAGGTGGCGCGGGGTAAACTGGGAA
AGTGATGTCGTGTACTGGCTCCGCCTTTTTCCCGAGGGTGGGGGAGAACCGTATATAAGTGCAGTAGTCG
CCGTGAACGTTCTTTTTCGCAACGGGTTTGCCGCCAGAACACAGGTGTCGTGACGCGGGATCCGCCACCA
TGGATTACAAAGACGATGACGATAAGATGGCCCCAAAGAAGAAGCGGAAGGTCGGTATCCACGGAGTCCC
AGCAGCCGACAAGAAGTACAGCATCGGCCTGGACATCGGCACCAACTCTGTGGGCTGGGCCGTGATCACC
GACGAGTACAAGGTGCCCAGCAAGAAATTCAAGGTGCTGGGCAACACCGACCGGCACAGCATCAAGAAGA
ACCTGATC
