>Addgene plasmid #70654 | lentiCRISPR - C9orf114 sgRNA 2 | addgene partial sequence | sequence record 128368 | hSpCas9-R1 5'-CGCTCGTGCTTCTTATCCTC-3'
GTCTGTGGAAGAAGCTGTCGTCCACCTTGGCCATCTCGTTGCTGAAGATCTCTTGCAGATAGCAGATCCG
GTTCTTCCGTCTGGTGTATCTTCTTCTGGCGGTTCTCTTCAGCCGGGTGGCCTCGGCTGTTTCGCCGCTG
TCGAACAGCAGGGCTCCGATCAGGTTCTTCTTGATGCTGTGCCGGTCGGTGTTGCCCAGCACCTTGAATT
TCTTGCTGGGCACCTTGTACTCGTCGGTGATCACGGCCCAGCCCACAGAGTTGGTGCCGATGTCCAGGCC
GATGCTGTACTTCTTGTCGGCTGCTGGGACTCCGTGGATACCGACCTTCCGCTTCTTCTTTGGGGCCATC
TTATCGTCATCGTCTTTGTAATCCATGGTGGCGGATCCCGCGTCACGACACCTGTGTTCTGGCGGCAAAC
CCGTTGCGAAAAAGAACGTTCACGGCGACTACTGCACTTATATACGGTTCTCCCCCACCCTCGGGAAAAA
GGCGGAGCCAGTACACGACATCACTTTCCCAGTTTACCCCGCGCCACCTTCTCTAGGCACCGGTTCAATT
GCCGACCCCTCCCCCCAACTTCTCGGGGACTGTGGGCGATGTGCGCTCTGCCCACTGACGGGCACCGGAG
CCACTCGAGCCGGCGCCAAAGTGGATCTCTGCTGTCCCTGTAATAAACCCGAAAATTTTGAATTTTTGTA
ATTTGTTTTTGTAATTCTTTAGTTTGTATGTCTGTTGCTATTATGTCTACTATTCTTTCCCCTGCACTGT
ACCCCCCAATCCCCCCTTTTCTTTTAAAATTGTGGATGAATACTGCCATTTGTCTCAAGATCTAGAATTC
AAAAAAGCACCGACTCGGTGCCACTTTTTCAAGTTGATAACGGACTAGCCTTATTTTAACTTGCTATTTC
TAGCTCTAAAACCACGGAGGTGAGCCCGCCTGCGGTGTTTCGTCCTTTCCACAAGATATATAAAGCCAAG
AAATCGAAATACTTTCAAGTTACGGTAAGCATATGATAGTCCATTTTAAAACATAATTTTAAAACTGCAA
ACTACCCAAGAAATTATTACTTTC
