>Addgene plasmid #70654 | lentiCRISPR - C9orf114 sgRNA 2 | depositor partial sequence | sequence record 128369 | lentiCRISPR - C9orf114 sgRNA 2 sequence 651 bps
TCTTTGTTAGAGAGATAATTAGAATTAATTTGACTGTAAACACAAAGATATTAGTACAAAATACGTGACG
TAGAAAGTAATAATTTCTTGGGTAGTTTGCAGTTTTAAAATTATGTTTTAAAATGGACTATCATATGCTT
ACCGTAACTTGAAAGTATTTCGATTTCTTGGCTTTATATATCTTGTGGAAAGGACGAAACACCGCAGGCG
GGCTCACCTCCGTGGTTTTAGAGCTAGAAATAGCAAGTTAAAATAAGGCTAGTCCGTTATCAACTTGAAA
AAGTGGCACCGAGTCGGTGCTTTTTTGAATTCTAGATCTTGAGACAAATGGCAGTATTCATCCACAATTT
TAAAAGAAAAGGGGGGATTGGGGGGTACAGTGCAGGGGAAAGAATAGTAGACATAATAGCAACAGACATA
CAAACTAAAGAATTACAAAAACAAATTACAAAAATTCAAAATTTTCGGGTTTATTACAGGGACAGCAGAG
ATCCACTTTGGCGCCGGCTCGAGTGGCTCCGGTGCCCGTCAGTGGGCAGAGCGCACATCGCCCACAGTCC
CCGAGAAGTTGGGGGGAGGGGTCGGCAATTGAACCGGTGCCTAGAGAAGGTGGCGCGGGGTAAACTGGGA
AAGTGATGTCGTGTACTGGCT
