[The description below was written by a language model from this plasmid's Addgene catalogue record.]
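Description:
lentiCRISPR - C9orf114 sgRNA 2 is an all-in-one lentiviral CRISPR plasmid built on the lentiCRISPR v1 backbone, intended for delivering both Cas9 and a guide RNA into mammalian cells by lentiviral transduction. It is propagated in bacteria under ampicillin selection; the record lists a recombination-deficient cloning strain as the growth host, a common choice for lentiviral plasmids because their repeated long terminal repeat sequences can be unstable. The copy number is recorded as unknown, and no feature table is provided, so the origin of replication and the individual viral elements are not itemised.

The payload consists of two expression units. A U6 promoter, an RNA polymerase III promoter suited to short non-coding transcripts, drives a synthetic single-guide RNA whose targeting sequence is directed against the human gene C9orf114; the "sgRNA 2" in the name indicates it is one of several guides against this gene. Separately, the EFS promoter (a short form of the EF-1α promoter) drives human codon-optimized Cas9 together with puromycin resistance, so that transduced cells can be selected with puromycin and every selected cell carries both the nuclease and the guide. The record does not state how the Cas9 and puromycin resistance coding sequences are linked.

In transduced cells, the guide directs Cas9 to cut the C9orf114 locus, with error-prone repair typically producing loss-of-function alleles. The plasmid comes from a study identifying and characterizing essential genes in the human genome, so its likely use is targeted knockout of C9orf114 to examine that gene's requirement in human cells.
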