Addgene plasmid #70654: lentiCRISPR - C9orf114 sgRNA 2
Purpose: Expresses human codon-optimized Cas9 protein and puromycin resistance from EFS promoter and a C9orf114 targeting synthetic single-guide RNA (sgRNA) element from U6 promoter. Lentiviral backbone.
Depositing lab: David Sabatini. Depositing organization: Whitehead Institute for Biomedical Research. Publication: Identification and characterization of essential genes in the human genome. Wang T, Birsoy K, Hughes NW, Krupczak KM, Post Y, Wei JJ, Lander ES, Sabatini DM. Science. 2015 Oct 15. pii: aac7041. 10.1126/science.aac7041 PubMed 26472758.
Backbone
  Vector backbone: lentiCRISPR v1
  Vector type: Mammalian Expression, Lentiviral, CRISPR
Growth in bacteria
  Bacterial resistance: Ampicillin, 100 μg/mL
  Growth temperature: 37°C
  Growth strain: NEB Stable
  Copy number: Unknown
Gene/Insert
  Gene/Insert name: sgRNA against C9orf114
  gRNA/shRNA sequence: CAGGCGGGCTCACCTCCGTG
Terms and licenses: Academic/Nonprofit Terms; Industry Terms: Not Available to Industry
How to cite: lentiCRISPR - C9orf114 sgRNA 2 was a gift from David Sabatini (Addgene plasmid # 70654 ; http://n2t.net/addgene:70654 ; RRID:Addgene_70654)
